>Addgene plasmid #170067 | lentiCRISPRi(v1)-Blast | depositor full sequence | sequence record 329788 | lentiCRISPRi(v1)-Blast sequence 13160 bps
GTCGACGGATCGGGAGATCTCCCGATCCCCTATGGTGCACTCTCAGTACAATCTGCTCTGATGCCGCATA
GTTAAGCCAGTATCTGCTCCCTGCTTGTGTGTTGGAGGTCGCTGAGTAGTGCGCGAGCAAAATTTAAGCT
ACAACAAGGCAAGGCTTGACCGACAATTGCATGAAGAATCTGCTTAGGGTTAGGCGTTTTGCGCTGCTTC
GCGATGTACGGGCCAGATATACGCGTTGACATTGATTATTGACTAGTTATTAATAGTAATCAATTACGGG
GTCATTAGTTCATAGCCCATATATGGAGTTCCGCGTTACATAACTTACGGTAAATGGCCCGCCTGGCTGA
CCGCCCAACGACCCCCGCCCATTGACGTCAATAATGACGTATGTTCCCATAGTAACGCCAATAGGGACTT
TCCATTGACGTCAATGGGTGGAGTATTTACGGTAAACTGCCCACTTGGCAGTACATCAAGTGTATCATAT
GCCAAGTACGCCCCCTATTGACGTCAATGACGGTAAATGGCCCGCCTGGCATTATGCCCAGTACATGACC
TTATGGGACTTTCCTACTTGGCAGTACATCTACGTATTAGTCATCGCTATTACCATGGTGATGCGGTTTT
GGCAGTACATCAATGGGCGTGGATAGCGGTTTGACTCACGGGGATTTCCAAGTCTCCACCCCATTGACGT
CAATGGGAGTTTGTTTTGGCACCAAAATCAACGGGACTTTCCAAAATGTCGTAACAACTCCGCCCCATTG
ACGCAAATGGGCGGTAGGCGTGTACGGTGGGAGGTCTATATAAGCAGCGCGTTTTGCCTGTACTGGGTCT
CTCTGGTTAGACCAGATCTGAGCCTGGGAGCTCTCTGGCTAACTAGGGAACCCACTGCTTAAGCCTCAAT
AAAGCTTGCCTTGAGTGCTTCAAGTAGTGTGTGCCCGTCTGTTGTGTGACTCTGGTAACTAGAGATCCCT
CAGACCCTTTTAGTCAGTGTGGAAAATCTCTAGCAGTGGCGCCCGAACAGGGACTTGAAAGCGAAAGGGA
AACCAGAGGAGCTCTCTCGACGCAGGACTCGGCTTGCTGAAGCGCGCACGGCAAGAGGCGAGGGGCGGCG
ACTGGTGAGTACGCCAAAAATTTTGACTAGCGGAGGCTAGAAGGAGAGAGATGGGTGCGAGAGCGTCAGT
ATTAAGCGGGGGAGAATTAGATCGCGATGGGAAAAAATTCGGTTAAGGCCAGGGGGAAAGAAAAAATATA
AATTAAAACATATAGTATGGGCAAGCAGGGAGCTAGAACGATTCGCAGTTAATCCTGGCCTGTTAGAAAC
ATCAGAAGGCTGTAGACAAATACTGGGACAGCTACAACCATCCCTTCAGACAGGATCAGAAGAACTTAGA
TCATTATATAATACAGTAGCAACCCTCTATTGTGTGCATCAAAGGATAGAGATAAAAGACACCAAGGAAG
CTTTAGACAAGATAGAGGAAGAGCAAAACAAAAGTAAGACCACCGCACAGCAAGCGGCCGCTGATCTTCA
GACCTGGAGGAGGAGATATGAGGGACAATTGGAGAAGTGAATTATATAAATATAAAGTAGTAAAAATTGA
ACCATTAGGAGTAGCACCCACCAAGGCAAAGAGAAGAGTGGTGCAGAGAGAAAAAAGAGCAGTGGGAATA
GGAGCTTTGTTCCTTGGGTTCTTGGGAGCAGCAGGAAGCACTATGGGCGCAGCGTCAATGACGCTGACGG
TACAGGCCAGACAATTATTGTCTGGTATAGTGCAGCAGCAGAACAATTTGCTGAGGGCTATTGAGGCGCA
ACAGCATCTGTTGCAACTCACAGTCTGGGGCATCAAGCAGCTCCAGGCAAGAATCCTGGCTGTGGAAAGA
TACCTAAAGGATCAACAGCTCCTGGGGATTTGGGGTTGCTCTGGAAAACTCATTTGCACCACTGCTGTGC
CTTGGAATGCTAGTTGGAGTAATAAATCTCTGGAACAGATTTGGAATCACACGACCTGGATGGAGTGGGA
CAGAGAAATTAACAATTACACAAGCTTAATACACTCCTTAATTGAAGAATCGCAAAACCAGCAAGAAAAG
AATGAACAAGAATTATTGGAATTAGATAAATGGGCAAGTTTGTGGAATTGGTTTAACATAACAAATTGGC
TGTGGTATATAAAATTATTCATAATGATAGTAGGAGGCTTGGTAGGTTTAAGAATAGTTTTTGCTGTACT
TTCTATAGTGAATAGAGTTAGGCAGGGATATTCACCATTATCGTTTCAGACCCACCTCCCAACCCCGAGG
GGACCCGACAGGCCCGAAGGAATAGAAGAAGAAGGTGGAGAGAGAGACAGAGACAGATCCATTCGATTAG
TGAACGGATCGGCACTGCGTGCGCCAATTCTGCAGACAAATGGCAGTATTCATCCACAATTTTAAAAGAA
AAGGGGGGATTGGGGGGTACAGTGCAGGGGAAAGAATAGTAGACATAATAGCAACAGACATACAAACTAA
AGAATTACAAAAACAAATTACAAAAATTCAAAATTTTCGGGTTTATTACAGGGACAGCAGAGATCCAGTT
TGGTTAATTAAGCTAGCTAGGTCTTGAAAGGAGTGGGAATTGGCTCCGGTGCCCGTCAGTGGGCAGAGCG
CACATCGCCCACAGTCCCCGAGAAGTTGGGGGGAGGGGTCGGCAATTGATCCGGTGCCTAGAGAAGGTGG
CGCGGGGTAAACTGGGAAAGTGATGTCGTGTACTGGCTCCGCCTTTTTCCCGAGGGTGGGGGAGAACCGT
ATATAAGTGCAGTAGTCGCCGTGAACGTTCTTTTTCGCAACGGGTTTGCCGCCAGAACACAGGACCGGTT
CTAGAGCGCTGCCACCATGGATGCTAAGTCACTAACTGCCTGGTCCCGGACACTGGTGACCTTCAAGGAT
GTATTTGTGGACTTCACCAGGGAGGAGTGGAAGCTGCTGGACACTGCTCAGCAGATCGTGTACAGAAATG
TGATGCTGGAGAACTATAAGAACCTGGTTTCCTTGGGTTATCAGCTTACTAAGCCAGATGTGATCCTCCG
GTTGGAGAAGGGAGAAGAGCCCGGCGGTTCCGGCGGAGGGTCGATGGACAAGAAGTACAGCATCGGCCTG
GCCATCGGCACCAACTCTGTGGGCTGGGCCGTGATCACCGACGAGTACAAGGTGCCCAGCAAGAAATTCA
AGGTGCTGGGCAACACCGACCGGCACAGCATCAAGAAGAACCTGATCGGCGCCCTGCTGTTCGACAGCGG
AGAAACAGCCGAGGCCACCCGGCTGAAGAGAACCGCCAGAAGAAGATACACCAGACGGAAGAACCGGATC
TGCTATCTGCAAGAGATCTTCAGCAACGAGATGGCCAAGGTGGACGACAGCTTCTTCCACAGACTGGAAG
AGTCCTTCCTGGTGGAAGAGGATAAGAAGCACGAGCGGCACCCCATCTTCGGCAACATCGTGGACGAGGT
GGCCTACCACGAGAAGTACCCCACCATCTACCACCTGAGAAAGAAACTGGTGGACAGCACCGACAAGGCC
GACCTGCGGCTGATCTATCTGGCCCTGGCCCACATGATCAAGTTCCGGGGCCACTTCCTGATCGAGGGCG
ACCTGAACCCCGACAACAGCGACGTGGACAAGCTGTTCATCCAGCTGGTGCAGACCTACAACCAGCTGTT
CGAGGAAAACCCCATCAACGCCAGCGGCGTGGACGCCAAGGCCATCCTGTCTGCCAGACTGAGCAAGAGC
AGACGGCTGGAAAATCTGATCGCCCAGCTGCCCGGCGAGAAGAAGAATGGCCTGTTCGGCAACCTGATTG
CCCTGAGCCTGGGCCTGACCCCCAACTTCAAGAGCAACTTCGACCTGGCCGAGGATGCCAAACTGCAGCT
GAGCAAGGACACCTACGACGACGACCTGGACAACCTGCTGGCCCAGATCGGCGACCAGTACGCCGACCTG
TTTCTGGCCGCCAAGAACCTGTCCGACGCCATCCTGCTGAGCGACATCCTGAGAGTGAACACCGAGATCA
CCAAGGCCCCCCTGAGCGCCTCTATGATCAAGAGATACGACGAGCACCACCAGGACCTGACCCTGCTGAA
AGCTCTCGTGCGGCAGCAGCTGCCTGAGAAGTACAAAGAGATTTTCTTCGACCAGAGCAAGAACGGCTAC
GCCGGCTACATCGATGGCGGAGCCAGCCAGGAAGAGTTCTACAAGTTCATCAAGCCCATCCTGGAAAAGA
TGGACGGCACCGAGGAACTGCTCGTGAAGCTGAACAGAGAGGACCTGCTGCGGAAGCAGCGGACCTTCGA
CAACGGCAGCATCCCCCACCAGATCCACCTGGGAGAGCTGCACGCCATTCTGCGGCGGCAGGAAGATTTT
TACCCATTCCTGAAGGACAACCGGGAAAAGATCGAGAAGATCCTGACCTTCCGCATCCCCTACTACGTGG
GCCCTCTGGCCAGGGGAAACAGCAGATTCGCCTGGATGACCAGAAAGAGCGAGGAAACCATCACCCCCTG
GAACTTCGAGGAAGTGGTGGACAAGGGCGCCAGCGCCCAGAGCTTCATCGAGCGGATGACCAACTTCGAT
AAGAACCTGCCCAACGAGAAGGTGCTGCCCAAGCACAGCCTGCTGTACGAGTACTTCACCGTGTACAACG
AGCTGACCAAAGTGAAATACGTGACCGAGGGAATGAGAAAGCCCGCCTTCCTGAGCGGCGAGCAGAAAAA
AGCCATCGTGGACCTGCTGTTCAAGACCAACCGGAAAGTGACCGTGAAGCAGCTGAAAGAGGACTACTTC
AAGAAAATCGAGTGCTTCGACTCCGTGGAAATCTCCGGCGTGGAAGATCGGTTCAACGCCTCCCTGGGCA
CATACCACGATCTGCTGAAAATTATCAAGGACAAGGACTTCCTGGACAATGAGGAAAACGAGGACATTCT
GGAAGATATCGTGCTGACCCTGACACTGTTTGAGGACAGAGAGATGATCGAGGAACGGCTGAAAACCTAT
GCCCACCTGTTCGACGACAAAGTGATGAAGCAGCTGAAGCGGCGGAGATACACCGGCTGGGGCAGGCTGA
GCCGGAAGCTGATCAACGGCATCCGGGACAAGCAGTCCGGCAAGACAATCCTGGATTTCCTGAAGTCCGA
CGGCTTCGCCAACAGAAACTTCATGCAGCTGATCCACGACGACAGCCTGACCTTTAAAGAGGACATCCAG
AAAGCCCAGGTGTCCGGCCAGGGCGATAGCCTGCACGAGCACATTGCCAATCTGGCCGGCAGCCCCGCCA
TTAAGAAGGGCATCCTGCAGACAGTGAAGGTGGTGGACGAGCTCGTGAAAGTGATGGGCCGGCACAAGCC
CGAGAACATCGTGATCGAAATGGCCAGAGAGAACCAGACCACCCAGAAGGGACAGAAGAACAGCCGCGAG
AGAATGAAGCGGATCGAAGAGGGCATCAAAGAGCTGGGCAGCCAGATCCTGAAAGAACACCCCGTGGAAA
ACACCCAGCTGCAGAACGAGAAGCTGTACCTGTACTACCTGCAGAATGGGCGGGATATGTACGTGGACCA
GGAACTGGACATCAACCGGCTGTCCGACTACGATGTGGACGCTATCGTGCCTCAGAGCTTTCTGAAGGAC
GACTCCATCGATAACAAAGTGCTGACTCGGAGCGACAAGAACCGGGGCAAGAGCGACAACGTGCCCTCCG
AAGAGGTCGTGAAGAAGATGAAGAACTACTGGCGCCAGCTGCTGAATGCCAAGCTGATTACCCAGAGGAA
GTTCGACAATCTGACCAAGGCCGAGAGAGGCGGCCTGAGCGAACTGGATAAGGCCGGCTTCATCAAGAGA
CAGCTGGTGGAAACCCGGCAGATCACAAAGCACGTGGCACAGATCCTGGACTCCCGGATGAACACTAAGT
ACGACGAGAACGACAAACTGATCCGGGAAGTGAAAGTGATCACCCTGAAGTCCAAGCTGGTGTCCGATTT
CCGGAAGGATTTCCAGTTTTACAAAGTGCGCGAGATCAACAACTACCACCACGCCCACGACGCCTACCTG
AACGCCGTCGTGGGAACCGCCCTGATCAAAAAGTACCCTAAGCTGGAAAGCGAGTTCGTGTACGGCGACT
ACAAGGTGTACGACGTGCGGAAGATGATCGCCAAGAGCGAGCAGGAAATCGGCAAGGCTACCGCCAAGTA
CTTCTTCTACAGCAACATCATGAACTTTTTCAAGACCGAGATTACCCTGGCCAACGGCGAGATCCGGAAG
CGGCCTCTGATCGAGACAAACGGCGAAACAGGCGAGATCGTGTGGGATAAGGGCCGGGACTTTGCCACCG
TGCGGAAAGTGCTGTCTATGCCCCAAGTGAATATCGTGAAAAAGACCGAGGTGCAGACAGGCGGCTTCAG
CAAAGAGTCTATCCTGCCCAAGAGGAACAGCGACAAGCTGATCGCCAGAAAGAAGGACTGGGACCCTAAG
AAGTACGGCGGCTTCGACAGCCCCACCGTGGCCTATTCTGTGCTGGTGGTGGCCAAAGTGGAAAAGGGCA
AGTCCAAGAAACTGAAGAGTGTGAAAGAGCTGCTGGGGATCACCATCATGGAAAGAAGCAGCTTCGAGAA
GAATCCCATCGACTTTCTGGAAGCCAAGGGCTACAAAGAAGTGAAAAAGGACCTGATCATCAAGCTGCCT
AAGTACTCCCTGTTCGAGCTGGAAAACGGCCGGAAGAGAATGCTGGCCTCTGCCGGCGAACTGCAGAAGG
GAAACGAACTGGCCCTGCCCTCCAAATATGTGAACTTCCTGTACCTGGCCAGCCACTATGAGAAGCTGAA
GGGCTCCCCCGAGGATAATGAGCAGAAACAGCTGTTTGTGGAACAGCACAAACACTACCTGGACGAGATC
ATCGAGCAGATCAGCGAGTTCTCCAAGAGAGTGATCCTGGCCGACGCTAATCTGGACAAGGTGCTGAGCG
CCTACAACAAGCACAGAGACAAGCCTATCAGAGAGCAGGCCGAGAATATCATCCACCTGTTTACCCTGAC
CAATCTGGGAGCCCCTGCCGCCTTCAAGTACTTTGACACCACCATCGACCGGAAGAGGTACACCAGCACC
AAAGAGGTGCTGGACGCCACCCTGATCCACCAGAGCATCACCGGCCTGTACGAGACACGGATCGACCTGT
CTCAGCTGGGAGGCGACGCCTATCCCTATGACGTGCCCGATTATGCCAGCCTGGGCAGCGGCTCCCCCAA
GAAAAAACGCAAGGTGGAAGATCCTAAGAAAAAGCGGAAAGTGGACGGCATTGGTAGTGGGAGCAACGGC
AGCAGCGGATCCGGATCCGGCGCAACAAACTTCTCTCTGCTGAAACAAGCCGGAGATGTCGAAGAGAATC
CTGGACCGATGGCCAAGCCTTTGTCTCAAGAAGAATCCACCCTCATTGAAAGAGCAACGGCTACAATCAA
CAGCATCCCCATCTCTGAAGACTACAGCGTCGCCAGCGCAGCTCTCTCTAGCGACGGCCGCATCTTCACT
GGTGTCAATGTATATCATTTTACTGGGGGACCTTGTGCAGAACTCGTGGTGCTGGGCACTGCTGCTGCTG
CGGCAGCTGGCAACCTGACTTGTATCGTCGCGATCGGAAATGAGAACAGGGGCATCTTGAGCCCCTGCGG
ACGGTGCCGACAGGTGCTTCTCGATCTGCATCCTGGGATCAAAGCCATAGTGAAGGACAGTGATGGACAG
CCGACGGCAGTTGGGATTCGTGAATTGCTGCCCTCTGGTTATGTGTGGGAGGGCTAAGAATTCGATATCA
AGCTTATCGGTAATCAACCTCTGGATTACAAAATTTGTGAAAGATTGACTGGTATTCTTAACTATGTTGC
TCCTTTTACGCTATGTGGATACGCTGCTTTAATGCCTTTGTATCATGCTATTGCTTCCCGTATGGCTTTC
ATTTTCTCCTCCTTGTATAAATCCTGGTTGCTGTCTCTTTATGAGGAGTTGTGGCCCGTTGTCAGGCAAC
GTGGCGTGGTGTGCACTGTGTTTGCTGACGCAACCCCCACTGGTTGGGGCATTGCCACCACCTGTCAGCT
CCTTTCCGGGACTTTCGCTTTCCCCCTCCCTATTGCCACGGCGGAACTCATCGCCGCCTGCCTTGCCCGC
TGCTGGACAGGGGCTCGGCTGTTGGGCACTGACAATTCCGTGGTGTTGTCGGGGAAATCATCGTCCTTTC
CTTGGCTGCTCGCCTGTGTTGCCACCTGGATTCTGCGCGGGACGTCCTTCTGCTACGTCCCTTCGGCCCT
CAATCCAGCGGACCTTCCTTCCCGCGGCCTGCTGCCGGCTCTGCGGCCTCTTCCGCGTCTTCGCCTTCGC
CCTCAGACGAGTCGGATCTCCCTTTGGGCCGCCTCCCCGCATCGATACCGTCGACCTCGAGACCTAGAAA
AACATGGAGCAATCACAAGTAGCAATACAGCAGCTACCAATGCTGATTGTGCCTGGCTAGAAGCACAAGA
GGAGGAGGAGGTGGGTTTTCCAGTCACACCTCAGGTACCTTTAAGACCAATGACTTACAAGGCAGCTGTA
GATCTTAGCCACTTTTTAAAAGAAAAGGGGGGACTGGAAGGGCTAATTCACTCCCAACGAAGACAAGATA
TCCTTGATCTGTGGATCTACCACACACAAGGCTACTTCCCTGATTGGCAGAACTACACACCAGGGCCAGG
GATCAGATATCCACTGACCTTTGGATGGTGCTACAAGCTAGTACCAGTTGAGCAAGAGAAGGTAGAAGAA
GCCAATGAAGGAGAGAACACCCGCTTGTTACACCCTGTGAGCCTGCATGGGATGGATGACCCGGAGAGAG
AAGTATTAGAGTGGAGGTTTGACAGCCGCCTAGCATTTCATCACATGGCCCGAGAGCTGCATCCGGACTG
TACTGGGTCTCTCTGGTTAGACCAGATCTGAGCCTGGGAGCTCTCTGGCTAACTAGGGAACCCACTGCTT
AAGCCTCAATAAAGCTTGCCTTGAGTGCTTCAAGTAGTGTGTGCCCGTCTGTTGTGTGACTCTGGTAACT
AGAGATCCCTCAGACCCTTTTAGTCAGTGTGGAAAATCTCTAGCAGGGCCCGTTTAAACCCGCTGATCAG
CCTCGACTGTGCCTTCTAGTTGCCAGCCATCTGTTGTTTGCCCCTCCCCCGTGCCTTCCTTGACCCTGGA
AGGTGCCACTCCCACTGTCCTTTCCTAATAAAATGAGGAAATTGCATCGCATTGTCTGAGTAGGTGTCAT
TCTATTCTGGGGGGTGGGGTGGGGCAGGACAGCAAGGGGGAGGATTGGGAAGACAATAGCAGGCATGCTG
GGGATGCGGTGGGCTCTATGGCTTCTGAGGCGGAAAGAACCAGCTGGGGCTCTAGGGGGTATCCCC
[124 nt withheld, positions 9447-9570]
C
[91 nt withheld, positions 9572-9662]
A
[49 nt withheld, positions 9664-9712]
CCTTTGACGTTGGAGTCCACGTTCTTT
[37 nt withheld, positions 9740-9776]
ACCCTATCTCGGTCTATTCTTTTGATTTATAAGGGATTTTGCCGATTTCGGCCTATTGGTTAAAAAATGA
GCTGATTTAACAAAAATTTAACGCGAATTAATTCTGTGGAATGTGTGTCAGTTAGGGTGTGGAAAGTCCC
CAGGCTCCCCAGCAGGCAGAAGTATGCAAAGCATGCATCTCAATTAGTCAGCAACCAGGTGTGGAAAGTC
CCCAGGCTCCCCAGCAGGCAGAAGTATGCAAAGCATGCATCTCAATTAGTCAGCAACCATAGTCCCGCCC
CTAACTCCGCCCATCCCGCCCCTAACTCCGCCCAGTTCCGCCCATTCTCCGCCCCATGGCTGACTAATTT
TTTTTATTTATGCAGAGGCCGAGGCCGCCTCTGCCTCTGAGCTATTCCAGAAGTAGTGAGGAGGCTTTTT
TGGAGGCCTAGGCTTTTGCAAAAAGCTCCCGGGAGCTTGTATATCCATTTTCGGATCTGATCAGCACGTG
TTGACAATTAATCATCGGCATAGTATATCGGCATAGTATAATACGACAAGGTGAGGAACTAAACCATGGC
CAAGTTGACCAGTGCCGTTCCGGTGCTCACCGCGCGCGACGTCGCCGGAGCGGTCGAGTTCTGGACCGAC
CGGCTCGGGTTCTCCCGGGACTTCGTGGAGGACGACTTCGCCGGTGTGGTCCGGGACGACGTGACCCTGT
TCATCAGCGCGGTCCAGGACCAGGTGGTGCCGGACAACACCCTGGCCTGGGTGTGGGTGCGCGGCCTGGA
CGAGCTGTACGCCGAGTGGTCGGAGGTCGTGTCCACGAACTTCCGGGACGCCTCCGGGCCGGCCATGACC
GAGATCGGCGAGCAGCCGTGGGGGCGGGAGTTCGCCCTGCGCGACCCGGCCGGCAACTGCGTGCACTTCG
TGGCCGAGGAGCAGGACTGACACGTGCTACGAGATTTCGATTCCACCGCCGCCTTCTATGAAAGGTTGGG
CTTCGGAATCGTTTTCCGGGACGCCGGCTGGATGATCCTCCAGCGCGGGGATCTCATGCTGGAGTTCTTC
GCCCACCCCAACTTGTTTATTGCAGCTTATAATGGTTACAAATAAAGCAATAGCATCACAAATTTCACAA
ATAAAGCATTTTTTTCACTGCATTCTAGTTGTGGTTTGTCCAAACTCATCAATGTATCTTATCATGTCTG
TATACCGTCGACCTCTAGCTAGAGCTTGGCGTAATCATGGTCATAGCTGTTTCCTGTGTGAAATTGTTAT
CCGCTCACAATTCCACACAACATACGAGCCGGAAGCATAAAGTGTAAAGCCTGGGGTGCCTAATGAGTGA
GCTAACTCACATTAATTGCGTTGCGCTCACTGCCCGCTTTCCAGTCGGGAAACCTGTCGTGCCAGCTGCA
TTAATGAATCGGCCAACGCGCGGGGAGAGGCGGTTTGCGTATTGGGCGCTCTTCCGCTTCCTCGCTCACT
GACTCGCTGCGCTCGGTCGTTCGGCTGCGGCGAGCGGTATCAGCTCACTCAAAGGCGGTAATACGGTTAT
CCACAGAATCAGGGGATAACGCAGGAAAGAACATGTGAGCAAAAGGCCAGCAAAAGGCCAGGAACCGTAA
AAAGGCCGCGTTGCTGGCGTTTTTCCATAGGCTCCGCCCCCCTGACGAGCATCACAAAAATCGACGCTCA
AGTCAGAGGTGGCGAAACCCGACAGGACTATAAAGATACCAGGCGTTTCCCCCTGGAAGCTCCCTCGTGC
GCTCTCCTGTTCCGACCCTGCCGCTTACCGGATACCTGTCCGCCTTTCTCCCTTCGGGAAGCGTGGCGCT
TTCTCATAGCTCACGCTGTAGGTATCTCAGTTCGGTGTAGGTCGTTCGCTCCAAGCTGGGCTGTGTGCAC
GAACCCCCCGTTCAGCCCGACCGCTGCGCCTTATCCGGTAACTATCGTCTTGAGTCCAACCCGGTAAGAC
ACGACTTATCGCCACTGGCAGCAGCCACTGGTAACAGGATTAGCAGAGCGAGGTATGTAGGCGGTGCTAC
AGAGTTCTTGAAGTGGTGGCCTAACTACGGCTACACTAGAAGAACAGTATTTGGTATCTGCGCTCTGCTG
AAGCCAGTTACCTTCGGAAAAAGAGTTGGTAGCTCTTGATCCGGCAAACAAACCACCGCTGGTAGCGGTG
GTTTTTTTGTTTGCAAGCAGCAGATTACGCGCAGAAAAAAAGGATCTCAAGAAGATCCTTTGATCTTTTC
TACGGGGTCTGACGCTCAGTGGAACGAAAACTCACGTTAAGGGATTTTGGTCATGAGATTATCAAAAAGG
ATCTTCACCTAGATCCTTTTAAATTAAAAATGAAGTTTTAAATCAATCTAAAGTATATATGAGTAAACTT
GGTCTGACAGTTACCAATGCTTAATCAGTGAGGCACCTATCTCAGCGATCTGTCTATTTCGTTCATCCAT
AGTTGCCTGACTCCCCGTCGTGTAGATAACTACGATACGGGAGGGCTTACCATCTGGCCCCAGTGCTGCA
ATGATACCGCGAGACCCACGCTCACCGGCTCCAGATTTATCAGCAATAAACCAGCCAGCCGGAAGGGCCG
AGCGCAGAAGTGGTCCTGCAACTTTATCCGCCTCCATCCAGTCTATTAATTGTTGCCGGGAAGCTAGAGT
AAGTAGTTCGCCAGTTAATAGTTTGCGCAACGTTGTTGCCATTGCTACAGGCATCGTGGTGTCACGCTCG
TCGTTTGGTATGGCTTCATTCAGCTCCGGTTCCCAACGATCAAGGCGAGTTACATGATCCCCCATGTTGT
GCAAAAAAGCGGTTAGCTCCTTCGGTCCTCCGATCGTTGTCAGAAGTAAGTTGGCCGCAGTGTTATCACT
CATGGTTATGGCAGCACTGCATAATTCTCTTACTGTCATGCCATCCGTAAGATGCTTTTCTGTGACTGGT
GAGTACTCAACCAAGTCATTCTGAGAATAGTGTATGCGGCGACCGAGTTGCTCTTGCCCGGCGTCAATAC
GGGATAATACCGCGCCACATAGCAGAACTTTAAAAGTGCTCATCATTGGAAAACGTTCTTCGGGGCGAAA
ACTCTCAAGGATCTTACCGCTGTTGAGATCCAGTTCGATGTAACCCACTCGTGCACCCAACTGATCTTCA
GCATCTTTTACTTTCACCAGCGTTTCTGGGTGAGCAAAAACAGGAAGGCAAAATGCCGCAAAAAAGGGAA
TAAGGGCGACACGGAAATGTTGAATACTCATACTCTTCCTTTTTCAATATTATTGAAGCATTTATCAGGG
TTATTGTCTCATGAGCGGATACATATTTGAATGTATTTAGAAAAATAAACAAATAGGGGTTCCGCGCACA
TTTCCCCGAAAAGTGCCACCTGAC
Features (pLannotate 1.2.2; 33 found; start..end, strand, type, name):
     31..83      -  misc_feature   bom (fragment): basis of mobility region from pBR322
    238..617     +  enhancer       CMV enhancer: human cytomegalovirus immediate early enhancer
    618..817     +  promoter       CMV promoter: human cytomegalovirus (CMV) immediate early promoter
    835..1015    +  LTR            5' LTR (truncated): truncated 5' long terminal repeat (LTR) from HIV-1
   1062..1187    +  misc_feature   HIV-1 Ψ: packaging signal of human immunodeficiency virus type 1
   1171..1534    +  CDS            HIV-1 gag (fragment): gag protein from human immunodeficiency virus 1; gag
   1680..1913    +  misc_feature   RRE: The Rev response element (RRE) of HIV-1 allows for Rev-dependent mRNA export from the nucleus to the cytoplasm.
   2290..2390    +  CDS            Rev (fragment): human immunodeficiency virus 1 (HIV-1) Rev protein; rev; enhances nuclear export of unspliced and incompletely spliced viral mRNAs
   2440..2557    +  misc_feature   cPPT/CTS: central polypurine tract and central termination sequence of HIV-1
   2607..2625    +  CDS            small t antigen (fragment): SV40 (simian virus 40) small t antigen
   2651..2862    +  promoter       EF-1α core promoter: core promoter for human elongation factor EF-1α
   2917..3102    +  CDS            KRAB: Krüppel-associated box (KRAB) transcriptional repression domain from the human zinc finger protein ZNF10 (Margolin et al., 1994)
   3124..7227    +  CDS            Cas9: Cas9 (Csn1) endonuclease from the Streptococcus pyogenes Type II CRISPR/Cas system generates RNA-guided double strand breaks in DNA
   7429..7827    +  CDS            BSD: blasticidin S deaminase; Aspergillus terreus BSD; confers resistance to blasticidin
   7828..7849    +  misc_feature   MCS (fragment): pBluescript multiple cloning site
   7852..8440    +  misc_feature   WPRE: woodchuck hepatitis virus posttranscriptional regulatory element
   8377..8958    +  CDS            nef (fragment): NEF_HV1H2 - Experimental evidence at protein level: Swiss-Prot protein existence level 1. Extracellular Nef protein targets CD4(+) T-lymphocytes for apoptosis by interacting with CXCR4 surface receptors. From Human immunodeficiency virus type 1 group M subtype B (isolate HXB2) (HIV-1).
   8965..9145    +  LTR            5' LTR (truncated): truncated 5' long terminal repeat (LTR) from HIV-1
   9177..9401    +  polyA_signal   bGH poly(A) signal: bovine growth hormone polyadenylation signal
   9405..9426    +  promoter       SV40 promoter (fragment): SV40 enhancer and early promoter
   9447..9875    +  rep_origin     f1 ori (sequence partly withheld): f1 bacteriophage origin of replication; arrow indicates direction of (+) strand synthesis
   9889..10218   +  promoter       SV40 promoter: SV40 enhancer and early promoter
  10266..10313   +  promoter       EM7 promoter: synthetic bacterial promoter&nbsp
  10332..10706   +  CDS            BleoR: antibiotic-binding protein; Sh ble from Streptoalloteichus hindustanus; confers resistance to bleomycin, phleomycin, and Zeocin™
  10716..10841   +  CDS            ble (fragment): BLE_KLEPN - Experimental evidence at protein level: Swiss-Prot protein existence level 1. Binding protein with a strong affinity to the bleomycin family of antibiotics. Binds to CL990; an antimitotic-antibiotic compound. From Klebsiella pneumoniae.
  10836..10957   +  polyA_signal   SV40 poly(A) signal: SV40 polyadenylation signal
  11028..11050   -  protein_bind   lac operator (fragment): The lac repressor binds to the lac operator to inhibit transcription in E. coli. This inhibition can be relieved by adding lactose or isopropyl-β-D-thiogalactopyranoside (IPTG). lac repressor encoded by lacI
  11054..11084   -  promoter       lac promoter: promoter for the E. coli lac operon
  11099..11120   -  protein_bind   CAP binding site: CAP binding activates transcription in the presence of cAMP. E. coli catabolite activator protein
  11133..11225   -  CDS            lacI (fragment): lac repressor; lacI; The lac repressor binds to the lac operator to inhibit transcription in E. coli. This inhibition can be relieved by adding lactose or isopropyl-β-D-thiogalactopyranoside (IPTG).
  11408..11996   -  rep_origin     ori: high-copy-number ColE1/pMB1/pBR322/pUC origin of replication
  12167..13027   -  CDS            AmpR: β-lactamase; bla; confers resistance to ampicillin, carbenicillin, and related antibiotics
  13028..13132   -  promoter       AmpR promoter: bla
