>Addgene plasmid #170067 | lentiCRISPRi(v1)-Blast | addgene full sequence | sequence record 343563 | Addgene NGS Result
GACATTGATTATTGACTAGTTATTAATAGTAATCAATTACGGGGTCATTAGTTCATAGCCCATATATGGA
GTTCCGCGTTACATAACTTACGGTAAATGGCCCGCCTGGCTGACCGCCCAACGACCCCCGCCCATTGACG
TCAATAATGACGTATGTTCCCATAGTAACGCCAATAGGGACTTTCCATTGACGTCAATGGGTGGAGTATT
TACGGTAAACTGCCCACTTGGCAGTACATCAAGTGTATCATATGCCAAGTACGCCCCCTATTGACGTCAA
TGACGGTAAATGGCCCGCCTGGCATTATGCCCAGTACATGACCTTATGGGACTTTCCTACTTGGCAGTAC
ATCTACGTATTAGTCATCGCTATTACCATGGTGATGCGGTTTTGGCAGTACATCAATGGGCGTGGATAGC
GGTTTGACTCACGGGGATTTCCAAGTCTCCACCCCATTGACGTCAATGGGAGTTTGTTTTGGCACCAAAA
TCAACGGGACTTTCCAAAATGTCGTAACAACTCCGCCCCATTGACGCAAATGGGCGGTAGGCGTGTACGG
TGGGAGGTCTATATAAGCAGCGCGTTTTGCCTGTACTGGGTCTCTCTGGTTAGACCAGATCTGAGCCTGG
GAGCTCTCTGGCTAACTAGGGAACCCACTGCTTAAGCCTCAATAAAGCTTGCCTTGAGTGCTTCAAGTAG
TGTGTGCCCGTCTGTTGTGTGACTCTGGTAACTAGAGATCCCTCAGACCCTTTTAGTCAGTGTGGAAAAT
CTCTAGCAGTGGCGCCCGAACAGGGACTTGAAAGCGAAAGGGAAACCAGAGGAGCTCTCTCGACGCAGGA
CTCGGCTTGCTGAAGCGCGCACGGCAAGAGGCGAGGGGCGGCGACTGGTGAGTACGCCAAAAATTTTGAC
TAGCGGAGGCTAGAAGGAGAGAGATGGGTGCGAGAGCGTCAGTATTAAGCGGGGGAGAATTAGATCGCGA
TGGGAAAAAATTCGGTTAAGGCCAGGGGGAAAGAAAAAATATAAATTAAAACATATAGTATGGGCAAGCA
GGGAGCTAGAACGATTCGCAGTTAATCCTGGCCTGTTAGAAACATCAGAAGGCTGTAGACAAATACTGGG
ACAGCTACAACCATCCCTTCAGACAGGATCAGAAGAACTTAGATCATTATATAATACAGTAGCAACCCTC
TATTGTGTGCATCAAAGGATAGAGATAAAAGACACCAAGGAAGCTTTAGACAAGATAGAGGAAGAGCAAA
ACAAAAGTAAGACCACCGCACAGCAAGCGGCCGCTGATCTTCAGACCTGGAGGAGGAGATATGAGGGACA
ATTGGAGAAGTGAATTATATAAATATAAAGTAGTAAAAATTGAACCATTAGGAGTAGCACCCACCAAGGC
AAAGAGAAGAGTGGTGCAGAGAGAAAAAAGAGCAGTGGGAATAGGAGCTTTGTTCCTTGGGTTCTTGGGA
GCAGCAGGAAGCACTATGGGCGCAGCGTCAATGACGCTGACGGTACAGGCCAGACAATTATTGTCTGGTA
TAGTGCAGCAGCAGAACAATTTGCTGAGGGCTATTGAGGCGCAACAGCATCTGTTGCAACTCACAGTCTG
GGGCATCAAGCAGCTCCAGGCAAGAATCCTGGCTGTGGAAAGATACCTAAAGGATCAACAGCTCCTGGGG
ATTTGGGGTTGCTCTGGAAAACTCATTTGCACCACTGCTGTGCCTTGGAATGCTAGTTGGAGTAATAAAT
CTCTGGAACAGATTTGGAATCACACGACCTGGATGGAGTGGGACAGAGAAATTAACAATTACACAAGCTT
AATACACTCCTTAATTGAAGAATCGCAAAACCAGCAAGAAAAGAATGAACAAGAATTATTGGAATTAGAT
AAATGGGCAAGTTTGTGGAATTGGTTTAACATAACAAATTGGCTGTGGTATATAAAATTATTCATAATGA
TAGTAGGAGGCTTGGTAGGTTTAAGAATAGTTTTTGCTGTACTTTCTATAGTGAATAGAGTTAGGCAGGG
ATATTCACCATTATCGTTTCAGACCCACCTCCCAACCCCGAGGGGACCCGACAGGCCCGAAGGAATAGAA
GAAGAAGGTGGAGAGAGAGACAGAGACAGATCCATTCGATTAGTGAACGGATCGGCACTGCGTGCGCCAA
TTCTGCAGACAAATGGCAGTATTCATCCACAATTTTAAAAGAAAAGGGGGGATTGGGGGGTACAGTGCAG
GGGAAAGAATAGTAGACATAATAGCAACAGACATACAAACTAAAGAATTACAAAAACAAATTACAAAAAT
TCAAAATTTTCGGGTTTATTACAGGGACAGCAGAGATCCAGTTTGGTTAATTAGCTAGCTAGGTCTTGAA
AGGAGTGGGAATTGGCTCCGGTGCCCGTCAGTGGGCAGAGCGCACATCGCCCACAGTCCCCGAGAAGTTG
GGGGGAGGGGTCGGCAATTGATCCGGTGCCTAGAGAAGGTGGCGCGGGGTAAACTGGGAAAGTGATGTCG
TGTACTGGCTCCGCCTTTTTCCCGAGGGTGGGGGAGAACCGTATATAAGTGCAGTAGTCGCCGTGAACGT
TCTTTTTCGCAACGGGTTTGCCGCCAGAACACAGGACCGGTTCTAGAGCGCTGCCACCATGGATGCTAAG
TCACTAACTGCCTGGTCCCGGACACTGGTGACCTTCAAGGATGTATTTGTGGACTTCACCAGGGAGGAGT
GGAAGCTGCTGGACACTGCTCAGCAGATCGTGTACAGAAATGTGATGCTGGAGAACTATAAGAACCTGGT
TTCCTTGGGTTATCAGCTTACTAAGCCAGATGTGATCCTCCGGTTGGAGAAGGGAGAAGAGCCCGGCGGT
TCCGGCGGAGGGTCGATGGACAAGAAGTACAGCATCGGCCTGGCCATCGGCACCAACTCTGTGGGCTGGG
CCGTGATCACCGACGAGTACAAGGTGCCCAGCAAGAAATTCAAGGTGCTGGGCAACACCGACCGGCACAG
CATCAAGAAGAACCTGATCGGCGCCCTGCTGTTCGACAGCGGAGAAACAGCCGAGGCCACCCGGCTGAAG
AGAACCGCCAGAAGAAGATACACCAGACGGAAGAACCGGATCTGCTATCTGCAAGAGATCTTCAGCAACG
AGATGGCCAAGGTGGACGACAGCTTCTTCCACAGACTGGAAGAGTCCTTCCTGGTGGAAGAGGATAAGAA
GCACGAGCGGCACCCCATCTTCGGCAACATCGTGGACGAGGTGGCCTACCACGAGAAGTACCCCACCATC
TACCACCTGAGAAAGAAACTGGTGGACAGCACCGACAAGGCCGACCTGCGGCTGATCTATCTGGCCCTGG
CCCACATGATCAAGTTCCGGGGCCACTTCCTGATCGAGGGCGACCTGAACCCCGACAACAGCGACGTGGA
CAAGCTGTTCATCCAGCTGGTGCAGACCTACAACCAGCTGTTCGAGGAAAACCCCATCAACGCCAGCGGC
GTGGACGCCAAGGCCATCCTGTCTGCCAGACTGAGCAAGAGCAGACGGCTGGAAAATCTGATCGCCCAGC
TGCCCGGCGAGAAGAAGAATGGCCTGTTCGGCAACCTGATTGCCCTGAGCCTGGGCCTGACCCCCAACTT
CAAGAGCAACTTCGACCTGGCCGAGGATGCCAAACTGCAGCTGAGCAAGGACACCTACGACGACGACCTG
GACAACCTGCTGGCCCAGATCGGCGACCAGTACGCCGACCTGTTTCTGGCCGCCAAGAACCTGTCCGACG
CCATCCTGCTGAGCGACATCCTGAGAGTGAACACCGAGATCACCAAGGCCCCCCTGAGCGCCTCTATGAT
CAAGAGATACGACGAGCACCACCAGGACCTGACCCTGCTGAAAGCTCTCGTGCGGCAGCAGCTGCCTGAG
AAGTACAAAGAGATTTTCTTCGACCAGAGCAAGAACGGCTACGCCGGCTACATCGATGGCGGAGCCAGCC
AGGAAGAGTTCTACAAGTTCATCAAGCCCATCCTGGAAAAGATGGACGGCACCGAGGAACTGCTCGTGAA
GCTGAACAGAGAGGACCTGCTGCGGAAGCAGCGGACCTTCGACAACGGCAGCATCCCCCACCAGATCCAC
CTGGGAGAGCTGCACGCCATTCTGCGGCGGCAGGAAGATTTTTACCCATTCCTGAAGGACAACCGGGAAA
AGATCGAGAAGATCCTGACCTTCCGCATCCCCTACTACGTGGGCCCTCTGGCCAGGGGAAACAGCAGATT
CGCCTGGATGACCAGAAAGAGCGAGGAAACCATCACCCCCTGGAACTTCGAGGAAGTGGTGGACAAGGGC
GCCAGCGCCCAGAGCTTCATCGAGCGGATGACCAACTTCGATAAGAACCTGCCCAACGAGAAGGTGCTGC
CCAAGCACAGCCTGCTGTACGAGTACTTCACCGTGTACAACGAGCTGACCAAAGTGAAATACGTGACCGA
GGGAATGAGAAAGCCCGCCTTCCTGAGCGGCGAGCAGAAAAAAGCCATCGTGGACCTGCTGTTCAAGACC
AACCGGAAAGTGACCGTGAAGCAGCTGAAAGAGGACTACTTCAAGAAAATCGAGTGCTTCGACTCCGTGG
AAATCTCCGGCGTGGAAGATCGGTTCAACGCCTCCCTGGGCACATACCACGATCTGCTGAAAATTATCAA
GGACAAGGACTTCCTGGACAATGAGGAAAACGAGGACATTCTGGAAGATATCGTGCTGACCCTGACACTG
TTTGAGGACAGAGAGATGATCGAGGAACGGCTGAAAACCTATGCCCACCTGTTCGACGACAAAGTGATGA
AGCAGCTGAAGCGGCGGAGATACACCGGCTGGGGCAGGCTGAGCCGGAAGCTGATCAACGGCATCCGGGA
CAAGCAGTCCGGCAAGACAATCCTGGATTTCCTGAAGTCCGACGGCTTCGCCAACAGAAACTTCATGCAG
CTGATCCACGACGACAGCCTGACCTTTAAAGAGGACATCCAGAAAGCCCAGGTGTCCGGCCAGGGCGATA
GCCTGCACGAGCACATTGCCAATCTGGCCGGCAGCCCCGCCATTAAGAAGGGCATCCTGCAGACAGTGAA
GGTGGTGGACGAGCTCGTGAAAGTGATGGGCCGGCACAAGCCCGAGAACATCGTGATCGAAATGGCCAGA
GAGAACCAGACCACCCAGAAGGGACAGAAGAACAGCCGCGAGAGAATGAAGCGGATCGAAGAGGGCATCA
AAGAGCTGGGCAGCCAGATCCTGAAAGAACACCCCGTGGAAAACACCCAGCTGCAGAACGAGAAGCTGTA
CCTGTACTACCTGCAGAATGGGCGGGATATGTACGTGGACCAGGAACTGGACATCAACCGGCTGTCCGAC
TACGATGTGGACGCTATCGTGCCTCAGAGCTTTCTGAAGGACGACTCCATCGATAACAAAGTGCTGACTC
GGAGCGACAAGAACCGGGGCAAGAGCGACAACGTGCCCTCCGAAGAGGTCGTGAAGAAGATGAAGAACTA
CTGGCGCCAGCTGCTGAATGCCAAGCTGATTACCCAGAGGAAGTTCGACAATCTGACCAAGGCCGAGAGA
GGCGGCCTGAGCGAACTGGATAAGGCCGGCTTCATCAAGAGACAGCTGGTGGAAACCCGGCAGATCACAA
AGCACGTGGCACAGATCCTGGACTCCCGGATGAACACTAAGTACGACGAGAACGACAAACTGATCCGGGA
AGTGAAAGTGATCACCCTGAAGTCCAAGCTGGTGTCCGATTTCCGGAAGGATTTCCAGTTTTACAAAGTG
CGCGAGATCAACAACTACCACCACGCCCACGACGCCTACCTGAACGCCGTCGTGGGAACCGCCCTGATCA
AAAAGTACCCTAAGCTGGAAAGCGAGTTCGTGTACGGCGACTACAAGGTGTACGACGTGCGGAAGATGAT
CGCCAAGAGCGAGCAGGAAATCGGCAAGGCTACCGCCAAGTACTTCTTCTACAGCAACATCATGAACTTT
TTCAAGACCGAGATTACCCTGGCCAACGGCGAGATCCGGAAGCGGCCTCTGATCGAGACAAACGGCGAAA
CAGGCGAGATCGTGTGGGATAAGGGCCGGGACTTTGCCACCGTGCGGAAAGTGCTGTCTATGCCCCAAGT
GAATATCGTGAAAAAGACCGAGGTGCAGACAGGCGGCTTCAGCAAAGAGTCTATCCTGCCCAAGAGGAAC
AGCGACAAGCTGATCGCCAGAAAGAAGGACTGGGACCCTAAGAAGTACGGCGGCTTCGACAGCCCCACCG
TGGCCTATTCTGTGCTGGTGGTGGCCAAAGTGGAAAAGGGCAAGTCCAAGAAACTGAAGAGTGTGAAAGA
GCTGCTGGGGATCACCATCATGGAAAGAAGCAGCTTCGAGAAGAATCCCATCGACTTTCTGGAAGCCAAG
GGCTACAAAGAAGTGAAAAAGGACCTGATCATCAAGCTGCCTAAGTACTCCCTGTTCGAGCTGGAAAACG
GCCGGAAGAGAATGCTGGCCTCTGCCGGCGAACTGCAGAAGGGAAACGAACTGGCCCTGCCCTCCAAATA
TGTGAACTTCCTGTACCTGGCCAGCCACTATGAGAAGCTGAAGGGCTCCCCCGAGGATAATGAGCAGAAA
CAGCTGTTTGTGGAACAGCACAAACACTACCTGGACGAGATCATCGAGCAGATCAGCGAGTTCTCCAAGA
GAGTGATCCTGGCCGACGCTAATCTGGACAAGGTGCTGAGCGCCTACAACAAGCACAGAGACAAGCCTAT
CAGAGAGCAGGCCGAGAATATCATCCACCTGTTTACCCTGACCAATCTGGGAGCCCCTGCCGCCTTCAAG
TACTTTGACACCACCATCGACCGGAAGAGGTACACCAGCACCAAAGAGGTGCTGGACGCCACCCTGATCC
ACCAGAGCATCACCGGCCTGTACGAGACACGGATCGACCTGTCTCAGCTGGGAGGCGACGCCTATCCCTA
TGACGTGCCCGATTATGCCAGCCTGGGCAGCGGCTCCCCCAAGAAAAAACGCAAGGTGGAAGATCCTAAG
AAAAAGCGGAAAGTGGACGGCATTGGTAGTGGGAGCAACGGCAGCAGCGGATCCGGATCCGGCGCAACAA
ACTTCTCTCTGCTGAAACAAGCCGGAGATGTCGAAGAGAATCCTGGACCGATGGCCAAGCCTTTGTCTCA
AGAAGAATCCACCCTCATTGAAAGAGCAACGGCTACAATCAACAGCATCCCCATCTCTGAAGACTACAGC
GTCGCCAGCGCAGCTCTCTCTAGCGACGGCCGCATCTTCACTGGTGTCAATGTATATCATTTTACTGGGG
GACCTTGTGCAGAACTCGTGGTGCTGGGCACTGCTGCTGCTGCGGCAGCTGGCAACCTGACTTGTATCGT
CGCGATCGGAAATGAGAACAGGGGCATCTTGAGCCCCTGCGGACGGTGCCGACAGGTGCTTCTCGATCTG
CATCCTGGGATCAAAGCCATAGTGAAGGACAGTGATGGACAGCCGACGGCAGTTGGGATTCGTGAATTGC
TGCCCTCTGGTTATGTGTGGGAGGGCTAAGAATTCGATATCAAGCTTATCGGTAATCAACCTCTGGATTA
CAAAATTTGTGAAAGATTGACTGGTATTCTTAACTATGTTGCTCCTTTTACGCTATGTGGATACGCTGCT
TTAATGCCTTTGTATCATGCTATTGCTTCCCGTATGGCTTTCATTTTCTCCTCCTTGTATAAATCCTGGT
TGCTGTCTCTTTATGAGGAGTTGTGGCCCGTTGTCAGGCAACGTGGCGTGGTGTGCACTGTGTTTGCTGA
CGCAACCCCCACTGGTTGGGGCATTGCCACCACCTGTCAGCTCCTTTCCGGGACTTTCGCTTTCCCCCTC
CCTATTGCCACGGCGGAACTCATCGCCGCCTGCCTTGCCCGCTGCTGGACAGGGGCTCGGCTGTTGGGCA
CTGACAATTCCGTGGTGTTGTCGGGGAAATCATCGTCCTTTCCTTGGCTGCTCGCCTGTGTTGCCACCTG
GATTCTGCGCGGGACGTCCTTCTGCTACGTCCCTTCGGCCCTCAATCCAGCGGACCTTCCTTCCCGCGGC
CTGCTGCCGGCTCTGCGGCCTCTTCCGCGTCTTCGCCTTCGCCCTCAGACGAGTCGGATCTCCCTTTGGG
CCGCCTCCCCGCATCGATACCGTCGACCTCGAGACCTAGAAAAACATGGAGCAATCACAAGTAGCAATAC
AGCAGCTACCAATGCTGATTGTGCCTGGCTAGAAGCACAAGAGGAGGAGGAGGTGGGTTTTCCAGTCACA
CCTCAGGTACCTTTAAGACCAATGACTTACAAGGCAGCTGTAGATCTTAGCCACTTTTTAAAAGAAAAGG
GGGGACTGGAAGGGCTAATTCACTCCCAACGAAGACAAGATATCCTTGATCTGTGGATCTACCACACACA
AGGCTACTTCCCTGATTGGCAGAACTACACACCAGGGCCAGGGATCAGATATCCACTGACCTTTGGATGG
TGCTACAAGCTAGTACCAGTTGAGCAAGAGAAGGTAGAAGAAGCCAATGAAGGAGAGAACACCCGCTTGT
TACACCCTGTGAGCCTGCATGGGATGGATGACCCGGAGAGAGAAGTATTAGAGTGGAGGTTTGACAGCCG
CCTAGCATTTCATCACATGGCCCGAGAGCTGCATCCGGACTGTACTGGGTCTCTCTGGTTAGACCAGATC
TGAGCCTGGGAGCTCTCTGGCTAACTAGGGAACCCACTGCTTAAGCCTCAATAAAGCTTGCCTTGAGTGC
TTCAAGTAGTGTGTGCCCGTCTGTTGTGTGACTCTGGTAACTAGAGATCCCTCAGACCCTTTTAGTCAGT
GTGGAAAATCTCTAGCAGGGCCCGTTTAAACCCGCTGATCAGCCTCGACTGTGCCTTCTAGTTGCCAGCC
ATCTGTTGTTTGCCCCTCCCCCGTGCCTTCCTTGACCCTGGAAGGTGCCACTCCCACTGTCCTTTCCTAA
TAAAATGAGGAAATTGCATCGCATTGTCTGAGTAGGTGTCATTCTATTCTGGGGGGTGGGGTGGGGCAGG
ACAGCAAGGGGGAGGATTGGGAAGACAATAGCAGGCATGCTGGGGATGCGGTGGGCTCTATGGCTTCTGA
GGCGGAAAGAACCAGCTGGGGCTCTAGGGGGTATCCCC
[124 nt withheld, positions 9209-9332]
C
[91 nt withheld, positions 9334-9424]
A
[49 nt withheld, positions 9426-9474]
CCTTTGACGTTGGAGTCCACGTTCTTT
[37 nt withheld, positions 9502-9538]
ACCCTATCTCGGTCTATTCTTTTGATTTATAAGGGATTTTGCCGATTTCGGCCTATTGGTTAAAAAATGA
GCTGATTTAACAAAAATTTAACGCGAATTAATTCTGTGGAATGTGTGTCAGTTAGGGTGTGGAAAGTCCC
CAGGCTCCCCAGCAGGCAGAAGTATGCAAAGCATGCATCTCAATTAGTCAGCAACCAGGTGTGGAAAGTC
CCCAGGCTCCCCAGCAGGCAGAAGTATGCAAAGCATGCATCTCAATTAGTCAGCAACCATAGTCCCGCCC
CTAACTCCGCCCATCCCGCCCCTAACTCCGCCCAGTTCCGCCCATTCTCCGCCCCATGGCTGACTAATTT
TTTTTATTTATGCAGAGGCCGAGGCCGCCTCTGCCTCTGAGCTATTCCAGAAGTAGTGAGGAGGCTTTTT
TGGAGGCCTAGGCTTTTGCAAAAAGCTCCCGGGAGCTTGTATATCCATTTTCGGATCTGATCAGCACGTG
TTGACAATTAATCATCGGCATAGTATATCGGCATAGTATAATACGACAAGGTGAGGAACTAAACCATGGC
CAAGTTGACCAGTGCCGTTCCGGTGCTCACCGCGCGCGACGTCGCCGGAGCGGTCGAGTTCTGGACCGAC
CGGCTCGGGTTCTCCCGGGACTTCGTGGAGGACGACTTCGCCGGTGTGGTCCGGGACGACGTGACCCTGT
TCATCAGCGCGGTCCAGGACCAGGTGGTGCCGGACAACACCCTGGCCTGGGTGTGGGTGCGCGGCCTGGA
CGAGCTGTACGCCGAGTGGTCGGAGGTCGTGTCCACGAACTTCCGGGACGCCTCCGGGCCGGCCATGACC
GAGATCGGCGAGCAGCCGTGGGGGCGGGAGTTCGCCCTGCGCGACCCGGCCGGCAACTGCGTGCACTTCG
TGGCCGAGGAGCAGGACTGACACGTGCTACGAGATTTCGATTCCACCGCCGCCTTCTATGAAAGGTTGGG
CTTCGGAATCGTTTTCCGGGACGCCGGCTGGATGATCCTCCAGCGCGGGGATCTCATGCTGGAGTTCTTC
GCCCACCCCAACTTGTTTATTGCAGCTTATAATGGTTACAAATAAAGCAATAGCATCACAAATTTCACAA
ATAAAGCATTTTTTTCACTGCATTCTAGTTGTGGTTTGTCCAAACTCATCAATGTATCTTATCATGTCTG
TATACCGTCGACCTCTAGCTAGAGCTTGGCGTAATCATGGTCATAGCTGTTTCCTGTGTGAAATTGTTAT
CCGCTCACAATTCCACACAACATACGAGCCGGAAGCATAAAGTGTAAAGCCTGGGGTGCCTAATGAGTGA
GCTAACTCACATTAATTGCGTTGCGCTCACTGCCCGCTTTCCAGTCGGGAAACCTGTCGTGCCAGCTGCA
TTAATGAATCGGCCAACGCGCGGGGAGAGGCGGTTTGCGTATTGGGCGCTCTTCCGCTTCCTCGCTCACT
GACTCGCTGCGCTCGGTCGTTCGGCTGCGGCGAGCGGTATCAGCTCACTCAAAGGCGGTAATACGGTTAT
CCACAGAATCAGGGGATAACGCAGGAAAGAACATGTGAGCAAAAGGCCAGCAAAAGGCCAGGAACCGTAA
AAAGGCCGCGTTGCTGGCGTTTTTCCATAGGCTCCGCCCCCCTGACGAGCATCACAAAAATCGACGCTCA
AGTCAGAGGTGGCGAAACCCGACAGGACTATAAAGATACCAGGCGTTTCCCCCTGGAAGCTCCCTCGTGC
GCTCTCCTGTTCCGACCCTGCCGCTTACCGGATACCTGTCCGCCTTTCTCCCTTCGGGAAGCGTGGCGCT
TTCTCATAGCTCACGCTGTAGGTATCTCAGTTCGGTGTAGGTCGTTCGCTCCAAGCTGGGCTGTGTGCAC
GAACCCCCCGTTCAGCCCGACCGCTGCGCCTTATCCGGTAACTATCGTCTTGAGTCCAACCCGGTAAGAC
ACGACTTATCGCCACTGGCAGCAGCCACTGGTAACAGGATTAGCAGAGCGAGGTATGTAGGCGGTGCTAC
AGAGTTCTTGAAGTGGTGGCCTAACTACGGCTACACTAGAAGAACAGTATTTGGTATCTGCGCTCTGCTG
AAGCCAGTTACCTTCGGAAAAAGAGTTGGTAGCTCTTGATCCGGCAAACAAACCACCGCTGGTAGCGGTG
GTTTTTTTGTTTGCAAGCAGCAGATTACGCGCAGAAAAAAAGGATCTCAAGAAGATCCTTTGATCTTTTC
TACGGGGTCTGACGCTCAGTGGAACGAAAACTCACGTTAAGGGATTTTGGTCATGAGATTATCAAAAAGG
ATCTTCACCTAGATCCTTTTAAATTAAAAATGAAGTTTTAAATCAATCTAAAGTATATATGAGTAAACTT
GGTCTGACAGTTACCAATGCTTAATCAGTGAGGCACCTATCTCAGCGATCTGTCTATTTCGTTCATCCAT
AGTTGCCTGACTCCCCGTCGTGTAGATAACTACGATACGGGAGGGCTTACCATCTGGCCCCAGTGCTGCA
ATGATACCGCGAGACCCACGCTCACCGGCTCCAGATTTATCAGCAATAAACCAGCCAGCCGGAAGGGCCG
AGCGCAGAAGTGGTCCTGCAACTTTATCCGCCTCCATCCAGTCTATTAATTGTTGCCGGGAAGCTAGAGT
AAGTAGTTCGCCAGTTAATAGTTTGCGCAACGTTGTTGCCATTGCTACAGGCATCGTGGTGTCACGCTCG
TCGTTTGGTATGGCTTCATTCAGCTCCGGTTCCCAACGATCAAGGCGAGTTACATGATCCCCCATGTTGT
GCAAAAAAGCGGTTAGCTCCTTCGGTCCTCCGATCGTTGTCAGAAGTAAGTTGGCCGCAGTGTTATCACT
CATGGTTATGGCAGCACTGCATAATTCTCTTACTGTCATGCCATCCGTAAGATGCTTTTCTGTGACTGGT
GAGTACTCAACCAAGTCATTCTGAGAATAGTGTATGCGGCGACCGAGTTGCTCTTGCCCGGCGTCAATAC
GGGATAATACCGCGCCACATAGCAGAACTTTAAAAGTGCTCATCATTGGAAAACGTTCTTCGGGGCGAAA
ACTCTCAAGGATCTTACCGCTGTTGAGATCCAGTTCGATGTAACCCACTCGTGCACCCAACTGATCTTCA
GCATCTTTTACTTTCACCAGCGTTTCTGGGTGAGCAAAAACAGGAAGGCAAAATGCCGCAAAAAAGGGAA
TAAGGGCGACACGGAAATGTTGAATACTCATACTCTTCCTTTTTCAATATTATTGAAGCATTTATCAGGG
TTATTGTCTCATGAGCGGATACATATTTGAATGTATTTAGAAAAATAAACAAATAGGGGTTCCGCGCACA
TTTCCCCGAAAAGTGCCACCTGACGTCGACGGATCGGGAGATCTCCCGATCCCCTATGGTGCACTCTCAG
TACAATCTGCTCTGATGCCGCATAGTTAAGCCAGTATCTGCTCCCTGCTTGTGTGTTGGAGGTCGCTGAG
TAGTGCGCGAGCAAAATTTAAGCTACAACAAGGCAAGGCTTGACCGACAATTGCATGAAGAATCTGCTTA
GGGTTAGGCGTTTTGCGCTGCTTCGCGATGTACGGGCCAGATATACGCGTT
Features (pLannotate 1.2.2; 33 found; start..end, strand, type, name):
      1..380     +  enhancer       CMV enhancer: human cytomegalovirus immediate early enhancer
    381..580     +  promoter       CMV promoter: human cytomegalovirus (CMV) immediate early promoter
    598..778     +  LTR            5' LTR (truncated): truncated 5' long terminal repeat (LTR) from HIV-1
    825..950     +  misc_feature   HIV-1 Ψ: packaging signal of human immunodeficiency virus type 1
    934..1297    +  CDS            HIV-1 gag (fragment): gag protein from human immunodeficiency virus 1; gag
   1443..1676    +  misc_feature   RRE: The Rev response element (RRE) of HIV-1 allows for Rev-dependent mRNA export from the nucleus to the cytoplasm.
   2053..2153    +  CDS            Rev (fragment): human immunodeficiency virus 1 (HIV-1) Rev protein; rev; enhances nuclear export of unspliced and incompletely spliced viral mRNAs
   2203..2320    +  misc_feature   cPPT/CTS: central polypurine tract and central termination sequence of HIV-1
   2369..2387    +  CDS            small t antigen (fragment): SV40 (simian virus 40) small t antigen
   2413..2624    +  promoter       EF-1α core promoter: core promoter for human elongation factor EF-1α
   2679..2864    +  CDS            KRAB: Krüppel-associated box (KRAB) transcriptional repression domain from the human zinc finger protein ZNF10 (Margolin et al., 1994)
   2886..6989    +  CDS            Cas9: Cas9 (Csn1) endonuclease from the Streptococcus pyogenes Type II CRISPR/Cas system generates RNA-guided double strand breaks in DNA
   7191..7589    +  CDS            BSD: blasticidin S deaminase; Aspergillus terreus BSD; confers resistance to blasticidin
   7590..7611    +  misc_feature   MCS (fragment): pBluescript multiple cloning site
   7614..8202    +  misc_feature   WPRE: woodchuck hepatitis virus posttranscriptional regulatory element
   8139..8720    +  CDS            nef (fragment): NEF_HV1H2 - Experimental evidence at protein level: Swiss-Prot protein existence level 1. Extracellular Nef protein targets CD4(+) T-lymphocytes for apoptosis by interacting with CXCR4 surface receptors. From Human immunodeficiency virus type 1 group M subtype B (isolate HXB2) (HIV-1).
   8727..8907    +  LTR            5' LTR (truncated): truncated 5' long terminal repeat (LTR) from HIV-1
   8939..9163    +  polyA_signal   bGH poly(A) signal: bovine growth hormone polyadenylation signal
   9167..9188    +  promoter       SV40 promoter (fragment): SV40 enhancer and early promoter
   9209..9637    +  rep_origin     f1 ori (sequence partly withheld): f1 bacteriophage origin of replication; arrow indicates direction of (+) strand synthesis
   9651..9980    +  promoter       SV40 promoter: SV40 enhancer and early promoter
  10028..10075   +  promoter       EM7 promoter: synthetic bacterial promoter&nbsp
  10094..10468   +  CDS            BleoR: antibiotic-binding protein; Sh ble from Streptoalloteichus hindustanus; confers resistance to bleomycin, phleomycin, and Zeocin™
  10478..10603   +  CDS            ble (fragment): BLE_KLEPN - Experimental evidence at protein level: Swiss-Prot protein existence level 1. Binding protein with a strong affinity to the bleomycin family of antibiotics. Binds to CL990; an antimitotic-antibiotic compound. From Klebsiella pneumoniae.
  10598..10719   +  polyA_signal   SV40 poly(A) signal: SV40 polyadenylation signal
  10790..10812   -  protein_bind   lac operator (fragment): The lac repressor binds to the lac operator to inhibit transcription in E. coli. This inhibition can be relieved by adding lactose or isopropyl-β-D-thiogalactopyranoside (IPTG). lac repressor encoded by lacI
  10816..10846   -  promoter       lac promoter: promoter for the E. coli lac operon
  10861..10882   -  protein_bind   CAP binding site: CAP binding activates transcription in the presence of cAMP. E. coli catabolite activator protein
  10895..10987   -  CDS            lacI (fragment): lac repressor; lacI; The lac repressor binds to the lac operator to inhibit transcription in E. coli. This inhibition can be relieved by adding lactose or isopropyl-β-D-thiogalactopyranoside (IPTG).
  11170..11758   -  rep_origin     ori: high-copy-number ColE1/pMB1/pBR322/pUC origin of replication
  11929..12789   -  CDS            AmpR: β-lactamase; bla; confers resistance to ampicillin, carbenicillin, and related antibiotics
  12790..12894   -  promoter       AmpR promoter: bla
  12953..13005   -  misc_feature   bom (fragment): basis of mobility region from pBR322
