[The description below was written by a language model from this plasmid's Addgene catalogue record and pLannotate feature annotations shown in this document.]
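Description:
lentiCRISPRi(v1)-Blast is a lentiviral transfer plasmid of about 13.1 kb, built on the pFUGW backbone, for delivering a CRISPR interference effector into mammalian cells. In bacteria it is maintained through a high-copy ColE1/pUC-type origin with ampicillin resistance. An f1 origin and an SV40/EM7-driven bleomycin/Zeocin resistance cassette also sit in the backbone, outside the viral region. The viral genome is transcribed from a CMV enhancer/promoter fused to a truncated HIV-1 5' LTR. It carries the Ψ packaging signal with a gag fragment, the Rev response element for Rev-dependent nuclear export, the cPPT/CTS, a WPRE to boost transcript expression, and a truncated 3' LTR followed by a bGH polyadenylation signal. This layout depends on packaging functions supplied in trans.

The payload is a single open reading frame driven by the short EF-1α core promoter (EFS-NS). It begins with the KRAB repression domain of human ZNF10, fused to the N-terminus of Streptococcus pyogenes Cas9. The automated annotation labels this part simply as Cas9, but the catalogue entry describes it as catalytically dead dCas9. According to the record, a 2xHA tag and a 2A peptide are also present. They most likely occupy the unannotated gap between Cas9 and the blasticidin S deaminase gene, so that the repressor and the selection marker would be co-expressed from one transcript. No U6 promoter or guide RNA scaffold is annotated, so guides presumably come from a separate vector. The two sequence records (depositor and repository NGS) show the same features and differ only in start coordinate and by one nucleotide in length. The plasmid is used to make blasticidin-selected cell populations stably expressing KRAB-dCas9, and the associated work applied it in pooled single-cell CRISPR screens of GWAS loci.
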