Addgene plasmid #170067: lentiCRISPRi(v1)-Blast
Purpose: Expresses dCas9 repressor KRAB-dCas9 and blasticidin resistance
Depositing lab: Neville Sanjana. Depositing organization: New York Genome Center. Publication: Discovery of target genes and pathways at GWAS loci by pooled single-cell CRISPR screens. Morris JA, Caragine C, Daniloski Z, Domingo J, Barry T, Lu L, Davis K, Ziosi M, Glinos DA, Hao S, Mimitou EP, Smibert P, Roeder K, Katsevich E, Lappalainen T, Sanjana NE. Science. 2023 May 19;380(6646):eadh7699. doi: 10.1126/science.adh7699. Epub 2023 May 19. PubMed 37141313.
Backbone
  Vector backbone: pFUGW
  Backbone size w/o insert (bp): 8800
  Total vector size (bp): 13100
  Vector type: Mammalian Expression, Lentiviral, CRISPR
  Selectable markers: Blasticidin
Growth in bacteria
  Bacterial resistance: Ampicillin, 100 μg/mL
  Growth temperature: 37°C
  Growth strain: NEB Stable
  Copy number: High Copy
Gene/Insert
  Gene/Insert name: KRAB-dCas9
  Insert size (bp): 4300
  Promoter: EFS-NS
  Tag / fusion protein: 2A and 2xHA tag
  Cloning method: Gibson Cloning
  Sequencing primers: 5′ EFS-NS-fwd (5'-gagaaccgtatataagtgcagt-3'); 3′ blast-R (5'-gctctttcaatgagggtgga-3'​)
Terms and licenses: Academic/Nonprofit Terms; Industry Terms: Not Available to Industry
Depositor comments: Please visit https://doi.org/10.1101/2021.04.07.438882 for bioRxiv preprint.
How to cite: lentiCRISPRi(v1)-Blast was a gift from Neville Sanjana (Addgene plasmid # 170067 ; http://n2t.net/addgene:170067 ; RRID:Addgene_170067)
